>Addgene plasmid #194336 | pCS2-FLAG-Rab11 | addgene full sequence | sequence record 382138 | Addgene NGS Result
CGCCATTCTGCCTGGGGACGTCGGAGCAAGCTTGATTTAGGTGACACTATAGAATACAAGCTACTTGTTC
TTTTTGCAGGTCAGATCCGAGACCCAAGCTGGCTAGCATGGACTACAAAGACGATGACGACAAGCTCAAG
CTTGCTCATAAGGGCACCCGCGACGACGAGTACGACTACCTCTTTAAAGTTGTCCTTATTGGAGATTCTG
GTGTTGGAAAGAGTAATCTCCTGTCTCGATTTACTCGAAATGAGTTTAATCTGGAAAGCAAGAGCACCAT
TGGAGTAGAGTTTGCAACAAGAAGCATCCAGGTTGATGGAAAAACAATAAAGGCACAGATATGGGACACA
GCAGGGCAAGAGCGATATCGAGCTATAACATCAGCATATTATCGTGGAGCTGTAGGTGCCTTATTGGTTT
ATGACATTGCTAAACATCTCACATATGAAAATGTAGAGCGATGGCTGAAAGAACTGAGAGATCATGCTGA
TAGTAACATTGTTATCATGCTTGTGGGCAATAAGAGTGATCTACGTCATCTCAGGGCAGTTCCTACAGAT
GAAGCAAGAGCTTTTGCAGAAAAGAATGGTTTGTCATTCATTGAAACTTCGGCCCTAGACTCTACAAATG
TAGAAGCTGCTTTTCAGACAATTTTAACAGAGATTTACCGCATTGTTTCTCAGAAGCAAATGTCAGACAG
ACGCGAAAATGACATGTCTCCAAGCAACAATGTGGTTCCTATTCATGTTCCACCAACCACTGAAAACAAG
CCAAAGGTGCAGTGCTGTCAGAACATCTAGGCCTGCAGTCTAGAACTATAGTGAGTCGTATTACGTAGAT
CCAGACATGATAAGATACATTGATGAGTTTGGACAAACCACAACTAGAATGCAGTGAAAAAAATGCTTTA
TTTGTGAAATTTGTGATGCTATTGCTTTATTTGTAACCATTATAAGCTGCAATAAACAAGTTAACAACAA
CAATTGCATTCATTTTATGTTTCAGGTTCAGGGGGAGGTGTGGGAGGTTTTTTAATTCGCGGCCGCGGCG
CCAATGCATTGGGCCCGGTACCCAGCTTTTGTTCCCTTTAGTGAGGGTTAATTGCGCGCTTGGCGTAATC
ATGGTCATAGCTGTTTCCTGTGTGAAATTGTTATCCGCTCACAATTCCACACAACATACGAGCCGGGAGC
ATAAAGTGTAAAGCCTGGGGTGCCTAATGAGTGAGCTAACTCACATTAATTGCGTTGCGCTCACTGCCCG
CTTTCCAGTCGGGAAACCTGTCGTGCCAGCTGCATTAATGAATCGGCCAACGCGCGGGGAGAGGCGGTTT
GCGTATTGGGCGCTCTTCCGCTTCCTCGCTCACTGACTCGCTGCGCTCGGTCGTTCGGCTGCGGCGAGCG
GTATCAGCTCACTCAAAGGCGGTAATACGGTTATCCACAGAATCAGGGGATAACGCAGGAAAGAACATGT
GAGCAAAAGGCCAGCAAAAGGCCAGGAACCGTAAAAAGGCCGCGTTGCTGGCGTTTTTCCATAGGCTCCG
CCCCCCTGACGAGCATCACAAAAATCGACGCTCAAGTCAGAGGTGGCGAAACCCGACAGGACTATAAAGA
TACCAGGCGTTTCCCCCTGGAAGCTCCCTCGTGCGCTCTCCTGTTCCGACCCTGCCGCTTACCGGATACC
TGTCCGCCTTTCTCCCTTCGGGAAGCGTGGCGCTTTCTCATAGCTCACGCTGTAGGTATCTCAGTTCGGT
GTAGGTCGTTCGCTCCAAGCTGGGCTGTGTGCACGAACCCCCCGTTCAGCCCGACCGCTGCGCCTTATCC
GGTAACTATCGTCTTGAGTCCAACCCGGTAAGACACGACTTATCGCCACTGGCAGCAGCCACTGGTAACA
GGATTAGCAGAGCGAGGTATGTAGGCGGTGCTACAGAGTTCTTGAAGTGGTGGCCTAACTACGGCTACAC
TAGAAGAACAGTATTTGGTATCTGCGCTCTGCTGAAGCCAGTTACCTTCGGAAAAAGAGTTGGTAGCTCT
TGATCCGGCAAACAAACCACCGCTGGTAGCGGTGGTTTTTTTGTTTGCAAGCAGCAGATTACGCGCAGAA
AAAAAGGATCTCAAGAAGATCCTTTGATCTTTTCTACGGGGTCTGACGCTCAGTGGAACGAAAACTCACG
TTAAGGGATTTTGGTCATGAGATTATCAAAAAGGATCTTCACCTAGATCCTTTTAAATTAAAAATGAAGT
TTTAAATCAATCTAAAGTATATATGAGTAAACTTGGTCTGACAGTTACCAATGCTTAATCAGTGAGGCAC
CTATCTCAGCGATCTGTCTATTTCGTTCATCCATAGTTGCCTGACTCCCCGTCGTGTAGATAACTACGAT
ACGGGAGGGCTTACCATCTGGCCCCAGTGCTGCAATGATACCGCGAGACCCACGCTCACCGGCTCCAGAT
TTATCAGCAATAAACCAGCCAGCCGGAAGGGCCGAGCGCAGAAGTGGTCCTGCAACTTTATCCGCCTCCA
TCCAGTCTATTAATTGTTGCCGGGAAGCTAGAGTAAGTAGTTCGCCAGTTAATAGTTTGCGCAACGTTGT
TGCCATTGCTACAGGCATCGTGGTGTCACGCTCGTCGTTTGGTATGGCTTCATTCAGCTCCGGTTCCCAA
CGATCAAGGCGAGTTACATGATCCCCCATGTTGTGCAAAAAAGCGGTTAGCTCCTTCGGTCCTCCGATCG
TTGTCAGAAGTAAGTTGGCCGCAGTGTTATCACTCATGGTTATGGCAGCACTGCATAATTCTCTTACTGT
CATGCCATCCGTAAGATGCTTTTCTGTGACTGGTGAGTACTCAACCAAGTCATTCTGAGAATAGTGTATG
CGGCGACCGAGTTGCTCTTGCCCGGCGTCAATACGGGATAATACCGCGCCACATAGCAGAACTTTAAAAG
TGCTCATCATTGGAAAACGTTCTTCGGGGCGAAAACTCTCAAGGATCTTACCGCTGTTGAGATCCAGTTC
GATGTAACCCACTCGTGCACCCAACTGATCTTCAGCATCTTTTACTTTCACCAGCGTTTCTGGGTGAGCA
AAAACAGGAAGGCAAAATGCCGCAAAAAAGGGAATAAGGGCGACACGGAAATGTTGAATACTCATACTCT
TCCTTTTTCAATATTATTGAAGCATTTATCAGGGTTATTGTCTCATGAGCGGATACATATTTGAATGTAT
TTAGAAAAATAAACAAATAGGGGTTCCGCGCACATTTCCCCGAAAAGTGCCACCTAAATTGTAAGCGTTA
ATATTTTGTTAAAATTCGCGTTAAATTTTTGTTAAATCAGCTCATTTTTTAACCAATAGGCCGAAATCGG
CAAAATCCCTTATAAATCAAAAGAATAGACCGAGATAGGGT
[37 nt withheld, positions 3402-3438]
AAAGAACGTGGACTCCAACGTCAAAGG
[49 nt withheld, positions 3466-3514]
T
[91 nt withheld, positions 3516-3606]
G
[124 nt withheld, positions 3608-3731]
CCCATTCGCCATTCAGGCTGCGCAACTGTTGGGAAGGGCGATCGGTGCGGGCCTCTTCGCTATTACGCCA
GTCGACCGCCAATTCAATATGGCGTATATGGACTCATGCCAATTCAATATGGTGGATCTGGACCTGTGCC
AATTCAATATGGCGTATATGGACTCGTGCCAATTCAATATGGTGGATCTGGACCCCAGCCAATTCAATAT
GGCGGACTTGGCACCATGCCAATTCAATATGGCGGACCTGGCACTGTGCCAACTGGGGAGGGGTCTACTT
GGCACGGTGCCAAGTTTGAGGAGGGGTCTTGGCCCTGTGCCAAGTCCGCCATATTGAATTGGCATGGTGC
CAATAATGGCGGCCATATTGGCTATATGCCAGGATCAATATATAGGCAATATCCAATATGGCCCTATGCC
AATATGGCTATTGGCCAGGTTCAATACTATGTATTGGCCCTATGCCATATAGTATTCCATATATGGGTTT
TCCTATTGACGTAGATAGCCCCTCCCAATGGGCGGTCCCATATACCATATATGGGGCTTCCTAATACCGC
CCATAGCCACTCCCCCATTGACGTCAATGGTCTCTATATATGGTCTTTCCTATTGACGTCATATGGGCGG
TCCTATTGACGTATATGGCGCCTCCCCCATTGACGTCAATTACGGTAAATGGCCCGCCTGGCTCAATGCC
CATTGACGTCAATAGGACCACCCACCATTGACGTCAATGGGATGGCTCATTGCCCATTCATATCCGTTCT
CACGCCCCCTATTGACGTCAATGACGGTAAATGGCCCACTTGGCAGTACATCAATATCTATTAATAGTAA
CTTGGCAAGTACATTACTATTGGAAGTACGCCAGGGTACATTGGCAGTACTCCCATTGACGTCAATGGCG
GTAAATGGCCCGCGATGGCTGCCAAGTACATCCCCATTGACGTCAATGGGGAGGGGCAATGACGCAAATG
GGCGTTCCATTGACGTAAATGGGCGGTAGGCGTGCCTAATGGGAGGTCTATATAAGCAATGCTCGTTTAG
GGAAC
Features (pLannotate 1.2.2; 16 found; start..end, strand, type, name):
     35..53      +  promoter       SP6 promoter: promoter for bacteriophage SP6 RNA polymerase
    110..130     +  CDS            3xFLAG (fragment): three tandem FLAG® epitope tags
    153..797     +  CDS            RAB11A: RB11A_HUMAN - Also known as RAB11. Experimental evidence at protein level: Swiss-Prot protein existence level 1. The small GTPases Rab are key regulators of intracellular membrane trafficking, from the formation of transport vesicles to their fusion with membranes. Rabs cycle between an inactive GDP-bound form and an active GTP-bound form that is able to recruit to membranes different set of downstream effectors directly responsible for vesicle formation, movement, tethering and fusion. The small Rab GTPase RAB11A regulates endocytic recycling. Acts as a major regulator of membrane delivery du
    816..833     -  promoter       T7 promoter (fragment): promoter for bacteriophage T7 RNA polymerase
    838..972     -  polyA_signal   SV40 poly(A) signal: SV40 polyadenylation signal
   1085..1103    -  promoter       T3 promoter: promoter for bacteriophage T3 RNA polymerase
   1148..1164    -  protein_bind   lac operator: The lac repressor binds to the lac operator to inhibit transcription in E. coli. This inhibition can be relieved by adding lactose or isopropyl-β-D-thiogalactopyranoside (IPTG). lac repressor encoded by lacI
   1172..1202    -  promoter       lac promoter: promoter for the E. coli lac operon
   1217..1238    -  protein_bind   CAP binding site: CAP binding activates transcription in the presence of cAMP. E. coli catabolite activator protein
   1251..1343    -  CDS            lacI (fragment): lac repressor; lacI; The lac repressor binds to the lac operator to inhibit transcription in E. coli. This inhibition can be relieved by adding lactose or isopropyl-β-D-thiogalactopyranoside (IPTG).
   1526..2114    -  rep_origin     ori: high-copy-number ColE1/pMB1/pBR322/pUC origin of replication
   2285..3145    -  CDS            AmpR: β-lactamase; bla; confers resistance to ampicillin, carbenicillin, and related antibiotics
   3146..3250    -  promoter       AmpR promoter: bla
   3303..3731    -  rep_origin     f1 ori (sequence partly withheld): f1 bacteriophage origin of replication; arrow indicates direction of (+) strand synthesis
   3736..3802    -  CDS            lacZα (fragment): LacZα fragment of β-galactosidase; lacZ fragment
   3809..4786    +  promoter       CMV IE94 promoter: enhancer/promoter region of simian cytomegalovirus major immediate early transcription unit IE94
