[The description below was written by a language model from this plasmid's Addgene catalogue record and pLannotate feature annotations shown in this document.]
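Description:
pCS2-FLAG-Rab11 is a 4,786 bp expression plasmid built on the pCS2 backbone, designed to produce FLAG-tagged Rab11 in mammalian cells and zebrafish embryos. It is maintained in E. coli through a high-copy ColE1/pUC-type origin and selected with ampicillin via the β-lactamase gene. An f1 origin and remnants of the lac region (lac promoter and operator, CAP site, lacZα and lacI fragments) are carried over from the parental cloning vector and have no role in expression of the insert.

The payload is a roughly 650 bp RAB11A coding sequence, catalogued as rabbit in origin, although the automated annotation matched it to the human RAB11A protein entry, consistent with this being a highly conserved protein. It was inserted by Gibson assembly with an N-terminal FLAG epitope; the annotation picks this up as a short fragment of a 3xFLAG element just upstream of the open reading frame, which fits a single FLAG tag. Transcription in vertebrate cells is driven by the simian cytomegalovirus IE94 enhancer/promoter, which spans the plasmid's numbering origin and reads into the insert, and is terminated by the SV40 polyadenylation signal. An SP6 promoter sits between the CMV element and the coding sequence, an arrangement that in pCS2 vectors allows in vitro synthesis of sense mRNA for embryo microinjection. T7 (partial) and T3 promoters lie downstream in the opposite orientation.

Rab11A is a small GTPase that regulates endocytic recycling and membrane delivery. The FLAG tag allows the expressed protein to be detected or immunoprecipitated, and the associated work concerned the roles of Rab GTPases in lumen and cilia formation in the zebrafish left-right organizer.
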