Addgene plasmid #194336: pCS2-FLAG-Rab11
Purpose: Expresses FLAG tagged Rab11 in mammalian cells and zebrafish embryos
Depositing lab: Heidi Hehnly. Depositing organization: Syracuse University. Publication: Rab8, Rab11, and Rab35 coordinate lumen and cilia formation during zebrafish left-right organizer development. Aljiboury AA, Ingram E, Krishnan N, Ononiwu F, Pal D, Manikas J, Taveras C, Hall NA, Da Silva J, Freshour J, Hehnly H. PLoS Genet. 2023 May 15;19(5):e1010765. doi: 10.1371/journal.pgen.1010765. eCollection 2023 May. PubMed 37186603.
Backbone
  Vector backbone: pCS2
  Backbone size w/o insert (bp): 4067
  Total vector size (bp): 4786
  Vector type: Mammalian Expression
Growth in bacteria
  Bacterial resistance: Ampicillin, 100 μg/mL
  Growth temperature: 37°C
  Growth strain: DH5alpha
  Copy number: Unknown
Gene/Insert
  Gene/Insert name: Rab11
  Species: O. cuniculus (rabbit)
  Insert size (bp): 648
  Entrez Gene: RAB11A (a.k.a. RAB11)
  Promoter: CMV IE94
  Tag / fusion protein: FLAG (N terminal on insert)
  Cloning method: Gibson Cloning
  Sequencing primers: 5′ sp6; 3′ T3
Terms and licenses: Academic/Nonprofit Terms; Industry Terms: Not Available to Industry
How to cite: pCS2-FLAG-Rab11 was a gift from Heidi Hehnly (Addgene plasmid # 194336 ; http://n2t.net/addgene:194336 ; RRID:Addgene_194336)
